Addgene plasmid #50392: SeeSaw Reporter (SSR1.0)
Purpose: SSR1.0 has a one I-SceI target site for generate specific double strand break after I-SceI endonuclease expression.
Depositing lab: Pablo Huertas Sánchez. Depositing organization: Centro Andaluz de Biologia Molecular y Medicina Regenerativa (CABIMER). Publication: New tools to study DNA double-strand break repair pathway choice. Gomez-Cabello D, Jimeno S, Fernandez-Avila MJ, Huertas P. PLoS One. 2013 Oct 14;8(10):e77206. doi: 10.1371/journal.pone.0077206. PubMed 24155929.
Backbone
  Vector backbone: pEGFP-C1
  Backbone size w/o insert (bp): 4731
  Total vector size (bp): 6417
  Modifications to backbone: Include WPRE enhancer after SSR1.0 insert.
  Vector type: Mammalian Expression
  Selectable markers: Gentamicin
Growth in bacteria
  Bacterial resistance: Kanamycin, 50 μg/mL
  Growth temperature: 37°C
  Growth strain: DH5alpha
  Copy number: High Copy
Gene/Insert
  Gene/Insert name: SSR1.0
  Species: Synthetic
  Insert size (bp): 2500
  Promoter: CMV
  Cloning method: Restriction Enzyme; 5′ cloning site NheI (not destroyed); 3′ cloning site BamHI (not destroyed)
  Sequencing primers: 5′ CMV-F; 3′ EGFP-N
Terms and licenses: Academic/Nonprofit Terms; Industry Terms: Not Available to Industry
How to cite: SeeSaw Reporter (SSR1.0) was a gift from Pablo Huertas Sánchez (Addgene plasmid # 50392 ; http://n2t.net/addgene:50392 ; RRID:Addgene_50392)
