[The description below was written by a language model from this plasmid's Addgene catalogue record and pLannotate feature annotations shown in this document.]
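Description:
SeeSaw Reporter (SSR1.0) is a mammalian expression plasmid built on the pEGFP-C1 backbone and designed to report on how cells repair a DNA double-strand break. It is propagated in E. coli at high copy from a ColE1/pUC-type origin and also carries an f1 origin. A single NeoR/KanR (Tn5 aminoglycoside phosphotransferase) cassette sits behind tandem bacterial (bla) and SV40 early promoters and ends in an HSV TK polyadenylation signal. This cassette gives kanamycin resistance in bacteria and would be expected to allow G418/neomycin selection in mammalian cells. The catalogue entry lists the mammalian marker as gentamicin, which probably refers to Geneticin.

The synthetic SSR1.0 insert lies between NheI and BamHI downstream of the CMV immediate early enhancer and promoter. In the annotated sequence it comprises a partial fluorescent protein fragment related to Heteractis crispa HcRed, followed almost directly by a full EGFP coding sequence. After EGFP come multiple cloning site remnants and a WPRE added to enhance posttranscriptional expression. A second partial HcRed-type fragment follows in the opposite orientation, ahead of the SV40 polyadenylation signal. According to the record, the reporter contains one I-SceI target site, so expressing the I-SceI endonuclease creates a single defined double-strand break. The feature table does not annotate where this site lies.

The associated publication concerns repair pathway choice, and the split red-protein fragments flanking a green reporter suggest a fluorescence readout that shifts with the repair outcome. However, the record does not spell out the exact mechanism. The stated total size (6417 bp) differs slightly from the deposited sequence (6393 nt).
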