Features (pLannotate 1.2.2; 19 found; start..end, strand, type, name):
     56..356     +  enhancer       CMV enhancer: human cytomegalovirus immediate early enhancer
    357..560     +  promoter       CMV promoter: human cytomegalovirus (CMV) immediate early promoter
    611..1048    +  CDS            HcRed1-Blue (fragment): HcRed1-Blue is a basic (constitutively fluorescent) blue fluorescent protein published in 2008, derived from Heteractis crispa.
   1043..1759    +  CDS            EGFP: EGFP is a basic (constitutively fluorescent) green fluorescent protein published in 1996, derived from Aequorea victoria. It is reported to be a rapidly-maturing weak dimer with moderate acid sensitivity.
   1760..1793    +  misc_feature   MCS (fragment): multiple cloning site
   1812..1828    +  misc_feature   MCS (fragment): multiple cloning site
   1834..2422    +  misc_feature   WPRE: woodchuck hepatitis virus posttranscriptional regulatory element
   2437..2480    -  misc_feature   MCS (fragment): multiple cloning site
   2483..3052    -  CDS            HcRed (fragment): HcRed is a basic (constitutively fluorescent) red fluorescent protein published in 2001, derived from Heteractis crispa.
   3075..3158    +  CDS            large T antigen (fragment): large T antigen from SV40 (simian virus 40)
   3181..3302    +  polyA_signal   SV40 poly(A) signal: SV40 polyadenylation signal
   3336..3764    -  rep_origin     f1 ori (sequence partly withheld): f1 bacteriophage origin of replication; arrow indicates direction of (+) strand synthesis
   3791..3895    +  promoter       AmpR promoter: bla
   3897..4254    +  promoter       SV40 promoter: SV40 enhancer and early promoter
   4289..5083    +  CDS            NeoR/KanR: aminoglycoside phosphotransferase from Tn5; aph(3')-II (or nptII); confers resistance to neomycin, kanamycin, and G418 (Geneticin®)
   5104..5256    +  CDS            ble (fragment): BLE_KLEPN - Experimental evidence at protein level: Swiss-Prot protein existence level 1. Binding protein with a strong affinity to the bleomycin family of antibiotics. Binds to CL990; an antimitotic-antibiotic compound. From Klebsiella pneumoniae.
   5315..5362    +  polyA_signal   HSV TK poly(A) signal: herpes simplex virus thymidine kinase polyadenylation signal (Cole and Stacy, 1985)
   5453..5469    -  polyA_signal   bGH poly(A) signal (fragment): bovine growth hormone polyadenylation signal
   5691..6279    +  rep_origin     ori: high-copy-number ColE1/pMB1/pBR322/pUC origin of replication
>Addgene plasmid #50392 | SeeSaw Reporter (SSR1.0) | depositor full sequence | sequence record 75335 | SeeSaw Reporter (SSR1.0) sequence 6393 bps
TAGTTATTAATAGTAATNNTACGGGTCATTAGTCATAGCCATATATGGAGTTCCGCGTTACATACTTACG
GTAATGGCCCGCCTGGCTGACCGCCCAACGACCCCCGCCCATGACGTCAATAATGACGTATGTTCCCATA
GTAACGCCAATAGGGACTTTCCATTGACGTCAATGGGTGGAGTATTTACGGTAAACTGCCCACTTGGCAG
TACATCAAGTGTATCATATGCCAAGTACGCCCCCTATTGACGTCAATGACGGTAAATGGCCCGCCTGGCA
TTATGCCCAGTACATGACCTTATGGGACTTTCCTACTTGGCAGTACATCTACGTATTAGTCATCGCTATT
ACCATGGTGATGCGGTTTTGGCAGTACATCAATGGGCGTGGATAGCGGTTTGACTCACGGGGATTTCCAA
GTCTCCACCCCATTGACGTCAATGGGAGTTTGTTTTGGCACCAAAATCAACGGGACTTTCCAAAATGTCG
TAACAACTCCGCCCCATTGACGCAAATGGGCGGTAGGCGTGTACGGTGGGAGGTCTATATAAGCAGAGCT
GGTTTAGTGAACCGTCAGATCCGCTAGCGCTACCGGTCGCCACCATGGTGAGCGGCCTGCTGAAGGAGAG
TATGCGCATCAAGATGTACATGGAGGGCACCGTGAACGGCCACTACTTCAAGTGCGAGGGCGAGGGCGAC
GGCAACCCCTTCGCCGGCACCCAGAGCATGAGAATCCACGTGACCGAGGGCGCCCCCCTGCCCTTCGCCT
TCGACATCCTGGCCCCCTGCTGCGAGTACGGCAGCAGGACCTTCGTGCACCACACCGCCGAGATCCCCGA
CTTCTTCAAGCAGAGCTTCCCCGAGGGCTTCACCTGGGAGAGAACCACCACCTACGAGGACGGCGGCATC
CTGACCGCCCACCAGGACACCAGCCTGGAGGGCAACTGCCTGATCTACAAGGTGAAGGTGCACGGCACCA
ACTTCCCCGCCGACGGCCCCGTGATGAAGAACAAGAGCGGTCTAGCGCTACCGGTCGCCACCATGGTGAG
CAAGGGCGAGGAGCTGTTCACCGGGGTGGTGCCCATCCTGGTCGAGCTGGACGGCGACGTAAACGGCCAC
AAGTTCAGCGTGTCCGGCGAGGGCGAGGGCGATGCCACCTACGGCAAGCTGACCCTGAAGTTCATCTGCA
CCACCGGCAAGCTGCCCGTGCCCTGGCCCACCCTCGTGACCACCCTGACCTACGGCGTGCAGTGCTTCAG
CCGCTACCCCGACCACATGAAGCAGCACGACTTCTTCAAGTCCGCCATGCCCGAAGGCTACGTCCAGGAG
CGCACCATCTTCTTCAAGGACGACGGCAACTACAAGACCCGCGCCGAGGTGAAGTTCGAGGGCGACACCC
TGGTGAACCGCATCGAGCTGAAGGGCATCGACTTCAAGGAGGACGGCAACATCCTGGGGCACAAGCTGGA
GTACAACTACAACAGCCACAACGTCTATATCATGGCCGACAAGCAGAAGAACGGCATCAAGGTGAACTTC
AAGATCCGCCACAACATCGAGGACGGCAGCGTGCAGCTCGCCGACCACTACCAGCAGAACACCCCCATCG
GCGACGGCCCCGTGCTGCTGCCCGACAACCACTACCTGAGCACCCAGTCCGCCCTGAGCAAAGACCCCAA
CGAGAAGCGCGATCACATGGTCCTGCTGGAGTTCGTGACCGCCGCCGGGATCACTCTCGGCATGGACGAG
CTGTACAAGTCCGGACTCAGATCTCGAGCTCAAGCTTCGAATTGTAGGGATAACAGGGTAATCGAATTCT
GCAGTCGATCGACAATCAACCTCTGGATTACAAAATTTGTGAAAGATTGACTGGTATTCTTAACTATGTT
GCTCCTTTTACGCTATGTGGATACGCTGCTTTAATGCCTTTGTATCATGCTATTGCTTCCCGTATGGCTT
TCATTTTCTCCTCCTTGTATAAATCCTGGTTGCTGTCTCTTTATGAGGAGTTGTGGCCCGTTGTCAGGCA
ACGTGGCGTGGTGTGCACTGTGTTTGCTGACGCAACCCCCACTGGTTGGGGCATTGCCACCACCTGTCAG
CTCCTTTCCGGGACTTTCGCTTTCCCCCTCCCTATTGCCACGGCGGAACTCATCGCCGCCTGCCTTGCCC
GCTGCTGGACAGGGGCTCGGCTGTTGGGCACTGACAATTCCGTGGTGTTGTCGGGGAAGCTGACGTCCTT
TCCATGGCTGCTCGCCTGTGTTGCCACCTGGATTCTGCGCGGGACGTCCTTCTGCTACGTCCCTTCGGCC
CTCAATCCAGCGGACCTTCCTTCCCGCGGCCTGCTGCCGGCTCTGCGGCCTCTTCCGCGTCTTCGCCTTC
GCCCTCAGACGAGTCGGATCTCCCTTTGGGCCGCCTCCCCGCCTGGAATTCGAGCTCGTCGACTGCAGAA
TTCGAAGCTTGAGCTCGAGATCTGAGTCCGTTGTTGGCCTTCTCGGGCAGGTCGCTGTACCGGGCCACGC
TGGCCTCGTACAGCTCGAAGTACTCGTCCTTCTTCTTCCGCAGCATCTGGAGCCGGATGTCGGTGAAGTG
GAAGCCGGGCATGGTCAGGGCGCGCACGGCCTTCTTGCTCCGGTAGCTGGTGTAGTGGTGGCAGATCAGG
TGCCGGTCGCCCACCTTCAGGGCCATCACGTTCCGGCCGCACAGCACGCCGTTCTCGGGGTACACCACCT
CGGTGCTGGGCTCCCAGCCGCCGCTCTTGTTCTTCATCACGGGGCCGTCGGCGGGGAAGTTGGTGCCGTG
CACCTTCACCTTGTAGATCAGGCAGTTGCCCTCCAGGCTGGTGTCCTGGTGGGCGGTCAGGATGCCGCCG
TCCTCGTAGGTGGTGGTTCTCTCCCAGGTGAAGCCCTCGGGGAAGCTCTGCTTGAAGAAGTCGGGGATCT
CGGCGGTGTGGTGCACGAAGGTCCTGCTGCCGTACTCGCAGCAGGGGGCCAGGATGTCGAAGGCGAAGGG
CAGGGGGGCGCCCTCGGTCACGTGGATTCTCATGCTCTGGGTGGATCCACCGGATCTAGATAACTGATCA
TAATCAGCCATACCACATTTGTAGAGGTTTACTTGCTTTAAAAAACCTCCCACACCTCCCCCTGAACCTG
AAACATAAAATGAATGCAATTGTTGTTGTTAACTTGTTTATTGCAGCTTATAATGGTTACAAATAAAGCA
ATAGCATCACAAATTTCACAAATAAAGCATTTTTTTCACTGCATTCTAGTTGTGGTTTGTCCAAACTCAT
CAATGTATCTTAACGCGTAAATTGTAAGCGTTAATATTTTGTTAAAATTCGCGTTAAATTTTTGTTAAAT
CAGCTCATTTTTTAACCAATAGGCCGAAATCGGCAAAATCCCTTATAAATCAAAAGAATAGACCGAGATA
GGGT
[37 nt withheld, positions 3435-3471]
AAAGAACGTGGACTCCAACGTCAAAGG
[49 nt withheld, positions 3499-3547]
T
[91 nt withheld, positions 3549-3639]
G
[124 nt withheld, positions 3641-3764]
CAGGTGGCACTTTTCGGGGAAATGTGCGCGGAACCCCTATTTGTTTATTTTTCTAAATACATTCAAATAT
GTATCCGCTCATGAGACAATAACCCTGATAAATGCTTCAATAATATTGAAAAAGGAAGAGTCCTGAGGCG
GAAAGAACCAGCTGTGGAATGTGTGTCAGTTAGGGTGTGGAAAGTCCCCAGGCTCCCCAGCAGGCAGAAG
TATGCAAAGCATGCATCTCAATTAGTCAGCAACCAGGTGTGGAAAGTCCCCAGGCTCCCCAGCAGGCAGA
AGTATGCAAAGCATGCATCTCAATTAGTCAGCAACCATAGTCCCGCCCCTAACTCCGCCCATCCCGCCCC
TAACTCCGCCCAGTTCCGCCCATTCTCCGCCCCATGGCTGACTAATTTTTTTTATTTATGCAGAGGCCGA
GGCCGCCTCGGCCTCTGAGCTATTCCAGAAGTAGTGAGGAGGCTTTTTTGGAGGCCTAGGCTTTTGCAAA
GATCGATCAAGAGACAGGATGAGGATCGTTTCGCATGATTGAACAAGATGGATTGCACGCAGGTTCTCCG
GCCGCTTGGGTGGAGAGGCTATTCGGCTATGACTGGGCACAACAGACAATCGGCTGCTCTGATGCCGCCG
TGTTCCGGCTGTCAGCGCAGGGGCGCCCGGTTCTTTTTGTCAAGACCGACCTGTCCGGTGCCCTGAATGA
ACTGCAAGACGAGGCAGCGCGGCTATCGTGGCTGGCCACGACGGGCGTTCCTTGCGCAGCTGTGCTCGAC
GTTGTCACTGAAGCGGGAAGGGACTGGCTGCTATTGGGCGAAGTGCCGGGGCAGGATCTCCTGTCATCTC
ACCTTGCTCCTGCCGAGAAAGTATCCATCATGGCTGATGCAATGCGGCGGCTGCATACGCTTGATCCGGC
TACCTGCCCATTCGACCACCAAGCGAAACATCGCATCGAGCGAGCACGTACTCGGATGGAAGCCGGTCTT
GTCGATCAGGATGATCTGGACGAAGAGCATCAGGGGCTCGCGCCAGCCGAACTGTTCGCCAGGCTCAAGG
CGAGCATGCCCGACGGCGAGGATCTCGTCGTGACCCATGGCGATGCCTGCTTGCCGAATATCATGGTGGA
AAATGGCCGCTTTTCTGGATTCATCGACTGTGGCCGGCTGGGTGTGGCGGACCGCTATCAGGACATAGCG
TTGGCTACCCGTGATATTGCTGAAGAGCTTGGCGGCGAATGGGCTGACCGCTTCCTCGTGCTTTACGGTA
TCGCCGCTCCCGATTCGCAGCGCATCGCCTTCTATCGCCTTCTTGACGAGTTCTTCTGAGCGGGACTCTG
GGGTTCGAAATGACCGACCAAGCGACGCCCAACCTGCCATCACGAGATTTCGATTCCACCGCCGCCTTCT
ATGAAAGGTTGGGCTTCGGAATCGTTTTCCGGGACGCCGGCTGGATGATCCTCCAGCGCGGGGATCTCAT
GCTGGAGTTCTTCGCCCACCCTAGGGGGAGGCTAACTGAAACACGGAAGGAGACAATACCGGAAGGAACC
CGCGCTATGACGGCAATAAAAAGACAGAATAAAACGCACGGTGTTGGGTCGTTTGTTCATAAACGCGGGG
TTCGGTCCCAGGGCTGGCACTCTGTCGATACCCCACCGAGACCCCATTGGGGCCAATACGCCCGCGTTTC
TTCCTTTTCCCCACCCCACCCCCCAAGTTCGGGTGAAGGCCCAGGGCTCGCAGCCAACGTCGGGGCGGCA
GGCCCTGCCATAGCCTCAGGTTACTCATATATACTTTAGATTGATTTAAAACTTCATTTTTAATTTAAAA
GGATCTAGGTGAAGATCCTTTTTGATAATCTCATGACCAAAATCCCTTAACGTGAGTTTTCGTTCCACTG
AGCGTCAGACCCCGTAGAAAAGATCAAAGGATCTTCTTGAGATCCTTTTTTTCTGCGCGTAATCTGCTGC
TTGCAAACAAAAAAACCACCGCTACCAGCGGTGGTTTGTTTGCCGGATCAAGAGCTACCAACTCTTTTTC
CGAAGGTAACTGGCTTCAGCAGAGCGCAGATACCAAATACTGTCCTTCTAGTGTAGCCGTAGTTAGGCCA
CCACTTCAAGAACTCTGTAGCACCGCCTACATACCTCGCTCTGCTAATCCTGTTACCAGTGGCTGCTGCC
AGTGGCGATAAGTCGTGTCTTACCGGGTTGGACTCAAGACGATAGTTACCGGATAAGGCGCAGCGGTCGG
GCTGAACGGGGGGTTCGTGCACACAGCCCAGCTTGGAGCGAACGACCTACACCGAACTGAGATACCTACA
GCGTGAGCTATGAGAAAGCGCCACGCTTCCCGAAGGGAGAAAGGCGGACAGGTATCCGGTAAGCGGCAGG
GTCGGAACAGGAGAGCGCACGAGGGAGCTTCCAGGGGGAAACGCCTGGTATCTTTATAGTCCTGTCGGGT
TTCGCCACCTCTGACTTGAGCGTCGATTTTTGTGATGCTCGTCAGGGGGGCGGAGCCTATGGAAAAACGC
CAGCAACGCGGCCTTTTTACGGTTCCTGGCCTTTTGCTGGCCTTTTGCTCACATGTTCTTTCCTGCGTTA
TCCCCTGATTCTGTGGATAACCGTATTACCGCCATGCAT
