>Addgene plasmid #50392 | SeeSaw Reporter (SSR1.0) | addgene partial sequence | sequence record 77899 | CMV-F 5'-CGCAAATGGGCGGTAGGCGTG-3'
CGCTAGCGCTACCGGTCGCCACCATGGTGAGCGGCCTGCTGAAGGAGAGTATGCGCATCAAGATGTACAT
GGAGGGCACCGTGAACGGCCACTACTTCAAGTGCGAGGGCGAGGGCGACGGCAACCCCTTCGCCGGCACC
CAGAGCATGAGAATCCACGTGACCGAGGGCGCCCCCCTGCCCTTCGCCTTCGACATCCTGGCCCCCTGCT
GCGAGTACGGCAGCAGGACCTTCGTGCACCACACCGCCGAGATCCCCGACTTCTTCAAGCAGAGCTTCCC
CGAGGGCTTCACCTGGGAGAGAACCACCACCTACGAGGACGGCGGCATCCTGACCGCCCACCAGGACACC
AGCCTGGAGGGCAACTGCCTGATCTACAAGGTGAAGGTGCACGGCACCAACTTCCCCGCCGACGGCCCCG
TGATGAAGAACAAGAGCGGTCTAGCGCTACCGGTCGCCACCATGGTGAGCAAGGGCGAGGAGCTGTTCAC
CGGGGTGGTGCCCATCCTGGTCGAGCTGGACGGCGACGTAAACGGCCACAAGTTCAGCGTGTCCGGCGAG
GGCGAGGGCGATGCCACCTACGGCAAGCTGACCCTGAAGTTCATCTGCACCACCGGCAAGCTGCCCGTGC
CCTGGCCCACCCTCGTGACCACCCTGACCTACGGCGTGCAGTGCTTCAGCCGCTACCCCGACCACATGAA
GCAGCACGACTTCTTCAAGTCCGCCATGCCCGAA
