>Addgene plasmid #50392 | SeeSaw Reporter (SSR1.0) | addgene partial sequence | sequence record 77902 | SV40pA-R 5'-GAAATTTGTGATGCTATTGC-3'
AGTTAACAACAACAATTGCATTCATTTTATGTTTCAGGTTCAGGGGGAGGTGTGGGAGGTTTTTTAAAGC
AAGTAAAACCTCTACAAATGTGGTATGGCTGATTATGATCAGTTATCTAGATCCGGTGGATCCTGCAGAA
TTCGAAGCTTGAGCTCGAGATCTGAGTCCGGAGTTGGCCTTCTCGGGCAGGTCGCTGTACCGGGCCACGC
TGGCCTCGTACAGCTCGAAGTACTCGTCCTTCTTCTTCCGCAGCATCTGGAGCCGGATGTCGGTGAAGTG
GAAGCCGGGCATGGTCAGGGCGCGCACGGCCTTCTTGCTCCGGTAGCTGGTGTAGTGGTGGCAGATCAGG
TGCCGGTCGCCCACCTTCAGGGCCATCACGTTCCGGCCGCACAGCACGCCGTTCTCGGGGTACACCACCT
CGGTGCTGGGCTCCCAGCCGCCGCTCTTGTTCTTCATCACGGGGCCGTCGGCGGGGAAGTTGGTGCCGTG
CACCTTCACCTTGTAGATCAGGCAGTTGCCCTCCAGGCTGGTGTCCTGGTGGGCGGTCAGGATGCCGCCG
TCCTCGTAGGTGGTGGTTCTCTCCCAGGTGAAGCCCTCGGGGAAGCTCTGCTTGAAGAAGTCGGGGATCT
CGGCGGTGTGGTGCACGAAGGTCCTGCTGCCGTACTCGCAGCAGGGGGCCAGGATGTCGAAGGCGAAGGG
CAGGGGGGCGCCCTCGGTCACGTGGATTCTCATGCTCTGGGTGTCGACGAGCTCGAATTCCAGGCGGGGA
GGCGGCCCAAAGGGAGATCCGACTCGTCTGAGGGCGAAGGCGAAGACGCGGAAGAGGCCGCAGA
