>Addgene plasmid #50392 | SeeSaw Reporter (SSR1.0) | addgene partial sequence | sequence record 78416 | EGFP-C 5'-CATGGTCCTGCTGGAGTTCGTG-3'
GGACGAAGCTGTACAAGTCCGGACTCAGATCTCGAGCTCAAGCTTCGAATTGTAGGGATAACAGGGTAAT
CGAATTCTGCAGTCGATCGACAATCAACCTCTGGATTACAAAATTTGTGAAAGATTGACTGGTATTCTTA
ACTATGTTGCTCCTTTTACGCTATGTGGATACGCTGCTTTAATGCCTTTGTATCATGCTATTGCTTCCCG
TATGGCTTTCATTTTCTCCTCCTTGTATAAATCCTGGTTGCTGTCTCTTTATGAGGAGTTGTGGCCCGTT
GTCAGGCAACGTGGCGTGGTGTGCACTGTGTTTGCTGACGCAACCCCCACTGGTTGGGGCATTGCCACCA
CCTGTCAGCTCCTTTCCGGGACTTTCGCTTTCCCCCTCCCTATTGCCACGGCGGAACTCATCGCCGCCTG
CCTTGCCCGCTGCTGGACAGGGGCTCGGCTGTTGGGCACTGACAATTCCGTGGTGTTGTCGGGGAAGCTG
ACGTCCTTTCCATGGCTGCTCGCCTGTGTTGCCACCTGGATTCTGCGCGGGACGTCCTTCTGCTACGTCC
CTTCGGCCCTCAATCCAGCGGACCTTCCTTCCCGCGGCCTGCTGCCGGCTCTGCGGCCTCTTCCGCGTCT
TCGCCTTCGCCCTCAGACGAGTCGGATCTCCCTTTGGGCCGCCTCCCCGCCTGGAATTCGAGCTCGTCGA
CACCCAGAGCATGAGAATCCACGTGACCGAGGGCGCCCCCCTGCCCTTCGCCTTCGACATCCTGGCCCCC
TGCTGCGAGTACGGCAGCAGGACCTTCGTGCACCACACCGCCGAGATCCCCGACTTCTTCAAGCAGAGCT
TCCCCGAGGGCTTCACCTGGGAGAGAACCACCACCTAC
